Addgene plasmid #50720: p413GPD-hTPI Ile170Val
Purpose: expression of the human TPI Ile170Val allele in yeast
Depositing lab: Markus Ralser. Depositing organization: University of Cambridge. Publication: Inhibition of triosephosphate isomerase by phosphoenolpyruvate in the feedback-regulation of glycolysis. Gruning NM, Du D, Keller MA, Luisi BF, Ralser M. Open Biol. 2014 Mar 5;4(3):130232. doi: 10.1098/rsob.130232. PubMed 24598263.
Backbone
  Vector backbone: p413GPD
  Backbone size w/o insert (bp): 5805
  Total vector size (bp): 6555
  Vector type: Yeast Expression
  Selectable markers: HIS3
Growth in bacteria
  Bacterial resistance: Ampicillin, 100 μg/mL
  Growth temperature: 37°C
  Growth strain: DH5alpha
  Copy number: Low Copy
Gene/Insert
  Gene/Insert name: Triosephosphate isomerase 1 (alt name: TPI1)
  Species: H. sapiens (human)
  Insert size (bp): 750
  Mutation: Isoleucine 170 to Valine
  GenBank ID: NM_000365.5
  Entrez Gene: TPI1 (a.k.a. HEL-S-49, TIM, TPI, TPID)
  Promoter: GPD
  Cloning method: Restriction Enzyme; 5′ cloning site BamHI (not destroyed); 3′ cloning site XhoI (not destroyed)
  Sequencing primers: 5′ GPD fw (ctacttgactaataagtata); 3′ CYC Ter
Terms and licenses: Academic/Nonprofit Terms; Industry Terms: Not Available to Industry
How to cite: p413GPD-hTPI Ile170Val was a gift from Markus Ralser (Addgene plasmid # 50720 ; http://n2t.net/addgene:50720 ; RRID:Addgene_50720)
