[The description below was written by a language model from this plasmid's Addgene catalogue record and pLannotate feature annotations shown in this document.]
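Description:
p413GPD-hTPI Ile170Val is a yeast expression plasmid built on the p413GPD backbone, a centromeric E. coli–S. cerevisiae shuttle vector of about 6.6 kb. In yeast it is maintained through a CEN6/ARS element, which gives stable, low-copy, chromosome-like segregation, and it is selected by complementation of histidine auxotrophy through the HIS3 marker driven by its own promoter. In bacteria it replicates from a ColE1/pUC-type origin and is selected with ampicillin through the β-lactamase gene. An f1 phage origin and pBluescript-derived remnants are also present: lac promoter/operator and lacZα fragments, and T3 and T7 promoters flanking the cloning region. These are backbone leftovers rather than functional parts of the expression design. The catalogue lists the plasmid as low copy even though the annotated bacterial origin is of the high-copy type. That label may refer to the centromeric behaviour in yeast, but the record does not clarify this.

The payload is the roughly 750 bp human triosephosphate isomerase (TPI1) coding sequence carrying an isoleucine-to-valine substitution at position 170, cloned between BamHI and XhoI sites that remain intact. It sits downstream of the strong constitutive GPD (TDH3, glyceraldehyde-3-phosphate dehydrogenase) promoter and upstream of the CYC1 transcription terminator. No epitope tag or reporter is annotated. The stated purpose is expression of this human TPI allele in yeast. The associated work concerns inhibition of triosephosphate isomerase by phosphoenolpyruvate in feedback regulation of glycolysis, so the construct serves to study the functional consequences of this variant of the glycolytic enzyme in a yeast cellular context.
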