Features (pLannotate 1.2.2; 22 found; start..end, strand, type, name):
     70..573     -  misc_feature   CEN/ARS: S. cerevisiae CEN6 centromere fused to an autonomously replicating sequence
    610..714     +  promoter       AmpR promoter: bla
    715..1575    +  CDS            AmpR: β-lactamase; bla; confers resistance to ampicillin, carbenicillin, and related antibiotics
   1746..2334    +  rep_origin     ori: high-copy-number ColE1/pMB1/pBR322/pUC origin of replication
   2517..2609    +  CDS            lacI (fragment): lac repressor; lacI; The lac repressor binds to the lac operator to inhibit transcription in E. coli. This inhibition can be relieved by adding lactose or isopropyl-β-D-thiogalactopyranoside (IPTG).
   2622..2643    +  protein_bind   CAP binding site: CAP binding activates transcription in the presence of cAMP. E. coli catabolite activator protein
   2658..2688    +  promoter       lac promoter: promoter for the E. coli lac operon
   2696..2712    +  protein_bind   lac operator: The lac repressor binds to the lac operator to inhibit transcription in E. coli. This inhibition can be relieved by adding lactose or isopropyl-β-D-thiogalactopyranoside (IPTG). lac repressor encoded by lacI
   2757..2775    +  promoter       T3 promoter: promoter for bacteriophage T3 RNA polymerase
   2800..3443    +  promoter       GAP promoter: S. cerevisiae TDH3; promoter for glyceraldehyde-3-phosphate dehydrogenase
   3449..3466    +  misc_feature   MCS (fragment): pBluescript multiple cloning site
   3467..4213    +  CDS            TPI1: TPIS_HUMAN - Also known as TPI. Experimental evidence at protein level: Swiss-Prot protein existence level 1. It is also responsible for the non-negligible production of methylglyoxal a reactive cytotoxic side-product that modifies and can alter proteins, DNA and lipids. From Homo sapiens (Human).
   4223..4470    +  terminator     CYC1 terminator: S. cerevisiae CYC1; transcription terminator for CYC1
   4489..4507    -  promoter       T7 promoter: promoter for bacteriophage T7 RNA polymerase
   4515..4670    +  CDS            lacZα (fragment): LacZα fragment of β-galactosidase; lacZ fragment
   4678..5133    +  rep_origin     f1 ori (sequence partly withheld): f1 bacteriophage origin of replication; arrow indicates direction of (+) strand synthesis
   5134..5185    -  misc_feature   bom (fragment): basis of mobility region from pBR322
   5393..6052    -  CDS            HIS3: imidazoleglycerol-phosphate dehydratase, required for histidine biosynthesis; S. cerevisiae HIS3; yeast auxotrophic marker
   6053..6239    -  promoter       HIS3 promoter: S. cerevisiae HIS3
   6289..6369    +  CDS            MRM1 (fragment): MRM1_YEAST - Also known as PET56 From Saccharomyces cerevisiae (strain ATCC 204508 / S288c) (Baker's yeast).
   6370..6419    -  misc_feature   bom (fragment): basis of mobility region from pBR322
   6521..1       -  CDS            rop (fragment) (across the origin): Rop protein, which maintains plasmids at low copy number; rop
>Addgene plasmid #50720 | p413GPD-hTPI Ile170Val | depositor full sequence | sequence record 76065 | p413GPD-hTPI Ile170Val sequence 6555 bps
GACGAAAGGGCCTCGTGATACGCCTATTTTTATAGGTTAATGTCATGATAATAATGGTTTCTTAGGACGG
ATCGCTTGCCTGTAACTTACACGCGCCTCGTATCTTTTAATGATGGAATAATTTGGGAATTTACTCTGTG
TTTATTTATTTTTATGTTTTGTATTTGGATTTTAGAAAGTAAATAAAGAAGGTAGAAGAGTTACGGAATG
AAGAAAAAAAAATAAACAAAGGTTTAAAAAATTTCAACAAAAAGCGTACTTTACATATATATTTATTAGA
CAAGAAAAGCAGATTAAATAGATATACATTCGATTAACGATAAGTAAAATGTAAAATCACAGGATTTTCG
TGTGTGGTCTTCTACACAGACAAGATGAAACAATTCGGCATTAATACCTGAGAGCAGGAAGAGCAAGATA
AAAGGTAGTATTTGTTGGCGATCCCCCTAGAGTCTTTTACATCTTCGGAAAACAAAAACTATTTTTTCTT
TAATTTCTTTTTTTACTTTCTATTTTTAATTTATATATTTATATTAAAAAATTTAAATTATAATTATTTT
TATAGCACGTGATGAAAAGGACCCAGGTGGCACTTTTCGGGGAAATGTGCGCGGAACCCCTATTTGTTTA
TTTTTCTAAATACATTCAAATATGTATCCGCTCATGAGACAATAACCCTGATAAATGCTTCAATAATATT
GAAAAAGGAAGAGTATGAGTATTCAACATTTCCGTGTCGCCCTTATTCCCTTTTTTGCGGCATTTTGCCT
TCCTGTTTTTGCTCACCCAGAAACGCTGGTGAAAGTAAAAGATGCTGAAGATCAGTTGGGTGCACGAGTG
GGTTACATCGAACTGGATCTCAACAGCGGTAAGATCCTTGAGAGTTTTCGCCCCGAAGAACGTTTTCCAA
TGATGAGCACTTTTAAAGTTCTGCTATGTGGCGCGGTATTATCCCGTATTGACGCCGGGCAAGAGCAACT
CGGTCGCCGCATACACTATTCTCAGAATGACTTGGTTGAGTACTCACCAGTCACAGAAAAGCATCTTACG
GATGGCATGACAGTAAGAGAATTATGCAGTGCTGCCATAACCATGAGTGATAACACTGCGGCCAACTTAC
TTCTGACAACGATCGGAGGACCGAAGGAGCTAACCGCTTTTTTGCACAACATGGGGGATCATGTAACTCG
CCTTGATCGTTGGGAACCGGAGCTGAATGAAGCCATACCAAACGACGAGCGTGACACCACGATGCCTGTA
GCAATGGCAACAACGTTGCGCAAACTATTAACTGGCGAACTACTTACTCTAGCTTCCCGGCAACAATTAA
TAGACTGGATGGAGGCGGATAAAGTTGCAGGACCACTTCTGCGCTCGGCCCTTCCGGCTGGCTGGTTTAT
TGCTGATAAATCTGGAGCCGGTGAGCGTGGGTCTCGCGGTATCATTGCAGCACTGGGGCCAGATGGTAAG
CCCTCCCGTATCGTAGTTATCTACACGACGGGGAGTCAGGCAACTATGGATGAACGAAATAGACAGATCG
CTGAGATAGGTGCCTCACTGATTAAGCATTGGTAACTGTCAGACCAAGTTTACTCATATATACTTTAGAT
TGATTTAAAACTTCATTTTTAATTTAAAAGGATCTAGGTGAAGATCCTTTTTGATAATCTCATGACCAAA
ATCCCTTAACGTGAGTTTTCGTTCCACTGAGCGTCAGACCCCGTAGAAAAGATCAAAGGATCTTCTTGAG
ATCCTTTTTTTCTGCGCGTAATCTGCTGCTTGCAAACAAAAAAACCACCGCTACCAGCGGTGGTTTGTTT
GCCGGATCAAGAGCTACCAACTCTTTTTCCGAAGGTAACTGGCTTCAGCAGAGCGCAGATACCAAATACT
GTCCTTCTAGTGTAGCCGTAGTTAGGCCACCACTTCAAGAACTCTGTAGCACCGCCTACATACCTCGCTC
TGCTAATCCTGTTACCAGTGGCTGCTGCCAGTGGCGATAAGTCGTGTCTTACCGGGTTGGACTCAAGACG
ATAGTTACCGGATAAGGCGCAGCGGTCGGGCTGAACGGGGGGTTCGTGCACACAGCCCAGCTTGGAGCGA
ACGACCTACACCGAACTGAGATACCTACAGCGTGAGCTATGAGAAAGCGCCACGCTTCCCGAAGGGAGAA
AGGCGGACAGGTATCCGGTAAGCGGCAGGGTCGGAACAGGAGAGCGCACGAGGGAGCTTCCAGGGGGAAA
CGCCTGGTATCTTTATAGTCCTGTCGGGTTTCGCCACCTCTGACTTGAGCGTCGATTTTTGTGATGCTCG
TCAGGGGGGCGGAGCCTATGGAAAAACGCCAGCAACGCGGCCTTTTTACGGTTCCTGGCCTTTTGCTGGC
CTTTTGCTCACATGTTCTTTCCTGCGTTATCCCCTGATTCTGTGGATAACCGTATTACCGCCTTTGAGTG
AGCTGATACCGCTCGCCGCAGCCGAACGACCGAGCGCAGCGAGTCAGTGAGCGAGGAAGCGGAAGAGCGC
CCAATACGCAAACCGCCTCTCCCCGCGCGTTGGCCGATTCATTAATGCAGCTGGCACGACAGGTTTCCCG
ACTGGAAAGCGGGCAGTGAGCGCAACGCAATTAATGTGAGTTACCTCACTCATTAGGCACCCCAGGCTTT
ACACTTTATGCTTCCGGCTCCTATGTTGTGTGGAATTGTGAGCGGATAACAATTTCACACAGGAAACAGC
TATGACCATGATTACGCCAAGCGCGCAATTAACCCTCACTAAAGGGAACAAAAGCTGGAGCTCAGTTTAT
CATTATCAATACTCGCCATTTCAAAGAATACGTAAATAATTAATAGTAGTGATTTTCCTAACTTTATTTA
GTCAAAAAATTAGCCTTTTAATTCTGCTGTAACCCGTACATGCCCAAAATAGGGGGCGGGTTACACAGAA
TATATAACATCGTAGGTGTCTGGGTGAACAGTTTATTCCTGGCATCCACTAAATATAATGGAGCCCGCTT
TTTAAGCTGGCATCCAGAAAAAAAAAGAATCCCAGCACCAAAATATTGTTTTCTTCACCAACCATCAGTT
CATAGGTCCATTCTCTTAGCGCAACTACAGAGAACAGGGGCACAAACAGGCAAAAAACGGGCACAACCTC
AATGGAGTGATGCAACCTGCCTGGAGTAAATGATGACACAAGGCAATTGACCCACGCATGTATCTATCTC
ATTTTCTTACACCTTCTATTACCTTCTGCTCTCTCTGATTTGGAAAAAGCTGAAAAAAAAGGTTGAAACC
AGTTCCCTGAAATTATTCCCCTACTTGACTAATAAGTATATAAAGACGGTAGGTATTGATTGTAATTCTG
TAAATCTATTTCTTAAACTTCTTAAATTCTACTTTTATAGTTAGTCTTTTTTTTAGTTTTAAAACACCAG
AACTTAGTTTCGACGGATTCTAGAACTAGTGGATCCATGGCGCCCTCCAGGAAGTTCTTCGTTGGGGGAA
ACTGGAAGATGAACGGGCGGAAGCAGAGTCTGGGGGAGCTCATCGGCACTCTGAACGCGGCCAAGGTGCC
GGCCGACACCGAGGTGGTTTGTGCTCCCCCTACTGCCTATATCGACTTCGCCCGGCAGAAGCTAGATCCC
AAGATTGCTGTGGCTGCGCAGAACTGCTACAAAGTGACTAATGGGGCTTTTACTGGGGAGATCAGCCCTG
GCATGATCAAAGACTGCGGAGCCACGTGGGTGGTCCTGGGGCACTCAGAGAGAAGGCATGTCTTTGGGGA
GTCAGATGAGCTGATTGGGCAGAAAGTGGCCCATGCTCTGGCAGAGGGACTCGGAGTAATCGCCTGCATT
GGGGAGAAGCTAGATGAAAGGGAAGCTGGCATCACTGAGAAGGTTGTTTTCGAGCAGACAAAGGTCATCG
CAGATAACGTGAAGGACTGGAGCAAGGTCGTCCTGGCCTATGAGCCTGTGTGGGCCGTTGGTACTGGCAA
GACTGCAACACCCCAACAGGCCCAGGAAGTACACGAGAAGCTCCGAGGATGGCTGAAGTCCAACGTCTCT
GATGCGGTGGCTCAGAGCACCCGTATCATTTATGGAGGCTCTGTGACTGGGGCAACCTGCAAGGAGCTGG
CCAGCCAGCCTGATGTGGATGGCTTCCTTGTGGGTGGTGCTTCCCTCAAGCCCGAATTCGTGGACATCAT
CAATGCCAAACAATGACTCGAGTCATGTAATTAGTTATGTCACGCTTACATTCACGCCCTCCCCCCACAT
CCGCTCTAACCGAAAAGGAAGGAGTTAGACAACCTGAAGTCTAGGTCCCTATTTATTTTTTTATAGTTAT
GTTAGTATTAAGAACGTTATTTATATTTCAAATTTTTCTTTTTTTTCTGTACAGACGCGTGTACGCATGT
AACATTATACTGAAAACCTTGCTTGAGAAGGTTTTGGGACGCTCGAAGGCTTTAATTTGCGGCCGGTACC
CAATTCGCCCTATAGTGAGTCGTATTACGCGCGCTCACTGGCCGTCGTTTTACAACGTCGTGACTGGGAA
AACCCTGGCGTTACCCAACTTAATCGCCTTGCAGCACATCCCCCTTTCGCCAGCTGGCGTAATAGCGAAG
AGGCCCGCACCGATCGCCCTTCCCAACAGTTGCGCAGCCTGAATGGCGAATGGCGCG
[124 nt withheld, positions 4678-4801]
C
[91 nt withheld, positions 4803-4893]
A
[49 nt withheld, positions 4895-4943]
CCTTTGACGTTGGAGTCCACGTTCTTT
[37 nt withheld, positions 4971-5007]
ACCCTATCTCGGTCTATTCTTTTGATTTATAAGGGATTTTGCCGATTTCGGCCTATTGGTTAAAAAATGA
GCTGATTTAACAAAAATTTAACGCGAATTTTAACAAAATATTAACGTTTACAATTTCCTGATGCGGTATT
TTCTCCTTACGCATCTGTGCGGTATTTCACACCGCATAGATCCGTCGAGTTCAAGAGAAAAAAAAAGAAA
AAGCAAAAAGAAAAAAGGAAAGCGCGCCTCGTTCAGAATGACACGTATAGAATGATGCATTACCTTGTCA
TCTTCAGTATCATACTGTTCGTATACATACTTACTGACATTCATAGGTATACATATATACACATGTATAT
ATATCGTATGCTGCAGCTTTAAATAATCGGTGTCACTACATAAGAACACCTTTGGTGGAGGGAACATCGT
TGGTACCATTGGGCGAGGTGGCTTCTCTTATGGCAACCGCAAGAGCCTTGAACGCACTCTCACTACGGTG
ATGATCATTCTTGCCTCGCAGACAATCAACGTGGAGGGTAATTCTGCTAGCCTCTGCAAAGCTTTCAAGA
AAATGCGGGATCATCTCGCAAGAGAGATCTCCTACTTTCTCCCTTTGCAAACCAAGTTCGACAACTGCGT
ACGGCCTGTTCGAAAGATCTACCACCGCTCTGGAAAGTGCCTCATCCAAAGGCGCAAATCCTGATCCAAA
CCTTTTTACTCCACGCGCCAGTAGGGCCTCTTTAAAAGCTTGACCGAGAGCAATCCCGCAGTCTTCAGTG
GTGTGATGGTCGTCTATGTGTAAGTCACCAATGCACTCAACGATTAGCGACCAGCCGGAATGCTTGGCCA
GAGCATGTATCATATGGTCCAGAAACCCTATACCTGTGTGGACGTTAATCACTTGCGATTGTGTGGCCTG
TTCTGCTACTGCTTCTGCCTCTTTTTCTGGGAAGATCGAGTGCTCTATCGCTAGGGGACCACCCTTTAAA
GAGATCGCAATCTGAATCTTGGTTTCATTTGTAATACGCTTTACTAGGGCTTTCTGCTCTGTCATCTTTG
CCTTCGTTTATCTTGCCTGCTCATTTTTTAGTATATTCTTCGAAGAAATCACATTACTTTATATAATGTA
TAATTCATTATGTGATAATGCCAATCGCTAAGAAAAAAAAAGAGTCATCCGCTAGGGGAAAAAAAAAAAT
GAAAATCATTACCGAGGCATAAAAAAATATAGAGTGTACTAGAGGAGGCCAAGAGTAATAGAAAAAGAAA
ATTGCGGGAAAGGACTGTGTTATGACTTCCCTGACTAATGCCGTGTTCAAACGATACCTGGCAGTGACTC
CTAGCGCTCACCAAGCTCTTAAAACGGGAATTTATGGTGCACTCTCAGTACAATCTGCTCTGATGCCGCA
TAGTTAAGCCAGCCCCGACACCCGCCAACACGCGCTGACGCGCCCTGACGGGCTTGTCTGCTCCCGGCAT
CCGCTTACAGACAAGCTGTGACCGTCTCCGGGAGCTGCATGTGTCAGAGGTTTTCACCGTCATCACCGAA
ACGCGCGA
