>Addgene plasmid #50720 | p413GPD-hTPI Ile170Val | addgene partial sequence | sequence record 79819 | M13-rev 5'-CAGGAAACAGCTATGACC-3'
CTAAAGGGAACAAAAGCTGGAGCTCAGTTTATCATTATCAATACTCGCCATTTCAAAGAATACGTAAATA
ATTAATAGTAGTGATTTTCCTAACTTTATTTAGTCAAAAAATTAGCCTTTTAATTCTGCTGTAACCCGTA
CATGCCCAAAATAGGGGGCGGGTTACACAGAATATATAACATCGTAGGTGTCTGGGTGAACAGTTTATTC
CTGGCATCCACTAAATATAATGGAGCCCGCTTTTTAAGCTGGCATCCAGAAAAAAAAAGAATCCCAGCAC
CAAAATATTGTTTTCTTCACCAACCATCAGTTCATAGGTCCATTCTCTTAGCGCAACTACAGAGAACAGG
GGCACAAACAGGCAAAAAACGGGCACAACCTCAATGGAGTGATGCAACCTGCCTGGAGTAAATGATGACA
CAAGGCAATTGACCCACGCATGTATCTATCTCATTTTCTTACACCTTCTATTACCTTCTGCTCTCTCTGA
TTTGGAAAAAGCTGAAAAAAAAGGTTGAAACCAGTTCCCTGAAATTATTCCCCTACTTGACTAATAAGTA
TATAAAGACGGTAGGTATTGATTGTAATTCTGTAAATCTATTTCTTAAACTTCTTAAATTCTACTTTTAT
AGTTAGTCTTTTTTTTAGTTTTAAAACACCAGAACTTAGTTTCGACGGATTCTAGAACTAGTGGATCCAT
GGCGCCCTCCAGGAAGTTCTTCGTTGGGGGAAACTGGAAGATGAACGGGCGGAAGCAGAGTCTGGGGGAG
CTCATCGGCACTCTGAACGCGGCCAAGGTGCCGGCCGACACCGA
