>Addgene plasmid #50720 | p413GPD-hTPI Ile170Val | addgene partial sequence | sequence record 79820 | CYC1 5'-GCGTGAATGTAAGCGTGAC-3'
CGAATTCGGGCTTGAGGGAAGCACCACCCACAAGGAAGCCATCCACATCAGGCTGGCTGGCCAGCTCCTT
GCAGGTTGCCCCAGTCACAGAGCCTCCATAAATGATACGGGTGCTCTGAGCCACCGCATCAGAGACGTTG
GACTTCAGCCATCCTCGGAGCTTCTCGTGTACTTCCTGGGCCTGTTGGGGTGTTGCAGTCTTGCCAGTAC
CAACGGCCCACACAGGCTCATAGGCCAGGACGACCTTGCTCCAGTCCTTCACGTTATCTGCGATGACCTT
TGTCTGCTCGAAAACAACCTTCTCAGTGATGCCAGCTTCCCTTTCATCTAGCTTCTCCCCAATGCAGGCG
ATTACTCCGAGTCCCTCTGCCAGAGCATGGGCCACTTTCTGCCCAATCAGCTCATCTGACTCCCCAAAGA
CATGCCTTCTCTCTGAGTGCCCCAGGACCACCCACGTGGCTCCGCAGTCTTTGATCATGCCAGGGCTGAT
CTCCCCAGTAAAAGCCCCATTAGTCACTTTGTAGCAGTTCTGCGCAGCCACAGCAATCTTGGGATCTAGC
TTCTGCCGGGCGAAGTCGATATAGGCAGTAGGGGGAGCACAAACCACCTCGGTGTCGGCCGGCACCTTGG
CCGCGTTCAGAGTGCCGATGAGCTCCCCCAGACTCTGCTTCCGCCCGTTCATCTTCCAGTTTCCCCCAAC
GAAGAACTTCCTGGAGGGCGCCATGGATCCACTAGTTCTAGAATCCGTCGAAACTAAGTTCTGGTGTTTT
AAAACTAAAAAAAAGACTAACTATAAAAGTAGAATTTAAGAAGTTTAAGAAATAGATTTACAGAATTACA
ATCAATACCTACCGTCTTTATATACTTATTAGTCAA
